Addgene plasmid #181920: pCW57.1_SPTLC1_WT
Purpose: 3rd generation, Inducible lentiviral plasmid for expression of human wildtype SPTLC1
Depositing lab: Christian Metallo. Depositing organization: University of California, San Diego (UCSD). Publication: 1-deoxysphingolipid synthesis compromises anchorage-independent growth and plasma membrane endocytosis in cancer cells. Cordes T, Kuna RS, McGregor GH, Khare SV, Gengatharan J, Muthusamy T, Metallo CM. J Lipid Res. 2022 Sep 14:100281. doi: 10.1016/j.jlr.2022.100281. PubMed 36115594.
Backbone
  Vector backbone: pCW57.1
  Backbone manufacturer: Addgene Plasmid #41393
  Backbone size w/o insert (bp): 9354
  Total vector size (bp): 9057
  Vector type: Mammalian Expression, Lentiviral ; Mammalian expression, , Doxycycline inducible
  Selectable markers: Puromycin
Growth in bacteria
  Bacterial resistance: Ampicillin, 100 μg/mL
  Growth temperature: 37°C
  Growth strain: NEB Stable
  Copy number: Unknown
Gene/Insert
  Gene/Insert name: Human serine palmitoyltransferase, long chain base subunit 1 (SPTLC1), (alt names: SPTLC1; Also known as HSN1; LBC1; LCB1; SPT1; SPTI; HSAN1)
  Species: H. sapiens (human)
  Insert size (bp): 1420
  GenBank ID: Gene ID: 10558 NM_006415
  Entrez Gene: SPTLC1 (a.k.a. HSAN1, HSN1, LBC1, LCB1, SPT1, SPTI)
  Promoter: tight TRE promoter
  Cloning method: Restriction Enzyme; 5′ cloning site NHeI (unknown if destroyed); 3′ cloning site AgeI (unknown if destroyed)
  Sequencing primers: 5′ LNCX; 3′ TGAAACGCCGAGTTACACGA
Terms and licenses: Academic/Nonprofit Terms; Industry Terms: Not Available to Industry
How to cite: pCW57.1_SPTLC1_WT was a gift from Christian Metallo (Addgene plasmid # 181920 ; http://n2t.net/addgene:181920 ; RRID:Addgene_181920)
