[The description below was written by a language model from this plasmid's Addgene catalogue record and pLannotate feature annotations shown in this document.]
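Description:
pCW57.1_SPTLC1_WT is a third-generation, self-inactivating lentiviral transfer plasmid built on the pCW57.1 all-in-one Tet-On backbone, designed for doxycycline-inducible expression of wild-type human SPTLC1 in mammalian cells. It is propagated in E. coli through a high-copy ColE1/pUC-type origin with ampicillin resistance (β-lactamase). The viral portion runs from an RSV promoter fused to a truncated HIV-1 5' LTR, which makes genomic RNA production Tat-independent, through the Ψ packaging signal with a partial gag sequence, the Rev response element and the cPPT/CTS, to a ΔU3 3' LTR followed by an SV40 polyadenylation signal. A WPRE upstream of the 3' LTR enhances transcript stability and expression.

The payload is the roughly 1.4 kb SPTLC1 coding sequence, cloned between NheI and AgeI sites downstream of the tight TRE promoter (seven tet operators plus a minimal CMV promoter). SPTLC1 encodes the long chain base subunit 1 of serine palmitoyltransferase, which pairs with SPTLC2 or SPTLC3 to form the catalytic core of the enzyme. A short histidine-tag fragment is annotated just after the open reading frame, but the record does not indicate whether it is fused in frame to the protein. A second, constitutive cassette uses the human PGK promoter to drive puromycin N-acetyltransferase followed by the rtTA3 reverse tetracycline transactivator, so transduced cells can be selected with puromycin and already carry the activator needed to switch on the TRE when doxycycline is added. The associated work concerns 1-deoxysphingolipid synthesis in cancer cells, and the "WT" designation suggests a wild-type reference role in that context, although the record does not describe any companion constructs.
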