Features (pLannotate 1.2.2; 27 found; start..end, strand, type, name):
    263..1681    +  CDS            SPTLC1: SPTC1_HUMAN - Also known as LCB1. Experimental evidence at protein level: Swiss-Prot protein existence level 1. Serine palmitoyltransferase (SPT) (PubMed:19416851). The heterodimer formed with SPTLC2 or SPTLC3 constitutes the catalytic core (PubMed:19416851). The composition of the serine palmitoyltransferase (SPT) complex determines the substrate preference (PubMed:19416851). The SPTLC1-SPTLC2-SPTSSA complex shows a strong preference for C16-CoA substrate, while the SPTLC1-SPTLC3-SPTSSA isozyme uses both C14-CoA and C16-CoA as substrates, with a slight preference for C14-CoA (PubMed:19416851)
   1691..1709    +  CDS            9xHis (fragment): 9xHis affinity tag
   1719..2229    +  promoter       hPGK promoter: human phosphoglycerate kinase 1 promoter
   2239..2835    +  CDS            PuroR (fragment): puromycin N-acetyltransferase; pac from Streptomyces; confers resistance to puromycin
   2890..3587    +  CDS            rtTA3 (fragment): reverse tetracycline transactivator 3 activates expression from Tet-responsive promoters in the presence of doxycycline
   3517..3627    +  CDS            VP48: 3 tandem repeats of the minimal activation domain of herpes simplex virus VP16 (Cheng et al., 2013)
   3663..4211    +  misc_feature   WPRE (fragment): woodchuck hepatitis virus posttranscriptional regulatory element
   4237..4308    +  CDS            nef (fragment): NEF_HV1Z2 - Experimental evidence at protein level: Swiss-Prot protein existence level 1. Extracellular Nef protein targets CD4(+) T-lymphocytes for apoptosis by interacting with CXCR4 surface receptors. From Human immunodeficiency virus type 1 group M subtype D (isolate Z2/CDC-Z34) (HIV-1).
   4310..4543    +  LTR            3' LTR (ΔU3): self-inactivating 3' long terminal repeat (LTR) from HIV-1
   4615..4736    +  polyA_signal   SV40 poly(A) signal: SV40 polyadenylation signal
   4776..4911    +  rep_origin     SV40 ori: SV40 origin of replication
   4919..4982    +  promoter       AmpR promoter: bla
   4983..5843    +  CDS            AmpR: β-lactamase; bla; confers resistance to ampicillin, carbenicillin, and related antibiotics
   6014..6602    +  rep_origin     ori: high-copy-number ColE1/pMB1/pBR322/pUC origin of replication
   6785..6877    +  CDS            lacI (fragment): lac repressor; lacI; The lac repressor binds to the lac operator to inhibit transcription in E. coli. This inhibition can be relieved by adding lactose or isopropyl-β-D-thiogalactopyranoside (IPTG).
   6890..6911    +  protein_bind   CAP binding site: CAP binding activates transcription in the presence of cAMP. E. coli catabolite activator protein
   6926..6956    +  promoter       lac promoter: promoter for the E. coli lac operon
   6964..6980    +  protein_bind   lac operator: The lac repressor binds to the lac operator to inhibit transcription in E. coli. This inhibition can be relieved by adding lactose or isopropyl-β-D-thiogalactopyranoside (IPTG). lac repressor encoded by lacI
   7025..7043    +  promoter       T3 promoter: promoter for bacteriophage T3 RNA polymerase
   7071..7297    +  promoter       RSV promoter: Rous sarcoma virus enhancer/promoter
   7298..7478    +  LTR            5' LTR (truncated): truncated 5' long terminal repeat (LTR) from HIV-1
   7525..7650    +  misc_feature   HIV-1 Ψ: packaging signal of human immunodeficiency virus type 1
   7634..7997    +  CDS            HIV-1 gag (fragment): gag protein from human immunodeficiency virus 1; gag
   8143..8376    +  misc_feature   RRE: The Rev response element (RRE) of HIV-1 allows for Rev-dependent mRNA export from the nucleus to the cytoplasm.
   8753..8777    +  CDS            Rev (fragment): human immunodeficiency virus 1 (HIV-1) Rev protein; rev; enhances nuclear export of unspliced and incompletely spliced viral mRNAs
   8818..8935    +  misc_feature   cPPT/CTS: central polypurine tract and central termination sequence of HIV-1
   8989..246     +  promoter       tight TRE promoter (across the origin): Tet-responsive promoter PTight, consisting of seven tet operator sequences followed by the minimal CMV promoter
>Addgene plasmid #181920 | pCW57.1_SPTLC1_WT | addgene full sequence | sequence record 361674 | Addgene NGS Result
TCGAGTTTACTCCCTATCAGTGATAGAGAACGTATGTCGAGTTTACTCCCTATCAGTGATAGAGAACGTA
TGTCGAGTTTACTCCCTATCAGTGATAGAGAACGTATGTCGAGTTTATCCCTATCAGTGATAGAGAACGT
ATGTCGAGTTTACTCCCTATCAGTGATAGAGAACGTATGTCGAGGTAGGCGTGTACGGTGGGAGGCCTAT
ATAAGCAGAGCTCGTTTAGTGAACCGTCAGATCGCCTGGAGAATTGGCTAGCATGGCGACCGCCACGGAG
CAGTGGGTTCTGGTGGAGATGGTACAGGCGCTTTACGAGGCTCCTGCTTACCATCTTATTTTGGAAGGGA
TTCTGATCCTCTGGATAATCAGACTTCTTTTCTCTAAGACTTACAAATTACAAGAACGATCTGATCTTAC
AGTCAAGGAAAAAGAAGAACTGATTGAAGAGTGGCAACCAGAACCTCTTGTTCCTCCTGTCCCAAAAGAC
CATCCTGCTCTCAACTACAACATCGTTTCAGGCCCTCCAAGCCACAAAACTGTGGTGAATGGAAAAGAAT
GTATAAACTTCGCCTCATTTAATTTTCTTGGATTGTTGGATAACCCTAGGGTTAAGGCAGCAGCTTTAGC
ATCTCTAAAGAAGTATGGCGTGGGGACTTGTGGACCCAGAGGATTTTATGGCACATTTGATGTTCATTTG
GATTTGGAAGACCGCCTGGCAAAATTTATGAAGACAGAAGAAGCCATTATATACTCATATGGATTTGCCA
CCATAGCCAGTGCTATTCCTGCTTACTCTAAAAGAGGGGACATTGTTTTTGTAGATAGAGCTGCCTGCTT
TGCTATTCAGAAAGGATTACAGGCATCCCGTAGTGACATTAAGTTATTTAAGCATAATGACATGGCTGAC
CTCGAGCGACTACTAAAAGAACAAGAGATCGAAGATCAAAAGAATCCTCGCAAGGCTCGTGTAACTCGGC
GTTTCATTGTAGTAGAAGGATTGTATATGAATACTGGAACTATTTGTCCTCTTCCAGAATTGGTTAAGTT
AAAATACAAATACAAAGCAAGAATCTTCCTGGAGGAAAGCCTTTCATTTGGAGTCCTAGGAGAGCATGGC
CGAGGAGTCACTGAACACTATGGAATCAATATTGATGATATTGATCTTATCAGTGCCAACATGGAGAATG
CACTTGCTTCTATTGGAGGTTTCTGCTGTGGCAGGTCTTTTGTAATTGACCATCAGCGACTTTCCGGCCA
GGGATACTGCTTTTCAGCTTCGTTACCTCCCCTGTTAGCTGCTGCAGCAATTGAGGCCCTCAACATCATG
GAAGAGAATCCAGGTATTTTTGCAGTGTTGAAGGAAAAGTGCGGACAAATTCATAAAGCTTTACAAGGCA
TTTCTGGATTAAAAGTGGTGGGGGAGTCCCTTTCTCCAGCCTTTCACCTACAACTGGAAGAGAGCACTGG
GTCTCGCGAGCAAGATGTCAGACTGCTTCAGGAAATTGTAGATCAATGCATGAACAGAAGTATTGCATTA
ACTCAGGCGCGCTACTTGGAGAAAGAAGAGAAGTGTCTCCCTCCTCCCAGCATTCGGGTTGTGGTCACGG
TGGAACAAACAGAGGAAGAACTGGAGAGAGCTGCGTCCACCATCAAGGAGGTAGCCCAGGCCGTCCTGCT
CTAGACCGGTCCACCACCACCACCACCACTAAGGATCCGGGGTTGGGGTTGCGCCTTTTCCAAGGCAGCC
CTGGGTTTGCGCAGGGACGCGGCTGCTCTGGGCGTGGTTCCGGGAAACGCAGCGGCGCCGACCCTGGGTC
TCGCACATTCTTCACGTCCGTTCGCAGCGTCACCCGGATCTTCGCCGCTACCCTTGTGGGCCCCCCGGCG
ACGCTTCCTGCTCCGCCCCTAAGTCGGGAAGGTTCCTTGCGGTTCGCGGCGTGCCGGACGTGACAAACGG
AAGCCGCACGTCTCACTAGTACCCTCGCAGACGGACAGCGCCAGGGAGCAATGGCAGCGCGCCGACCGCG
ATGGGCTGTGGCCAATAGCGGCTGCTCAGCAGGGCGCGCCGAGAGCAGCGGCCGGGAAGGGGCGGTGCGG
GAGGCGGGGTGTGGGGCGGTAGTGTGGGCCCTGTTCCTGCCCGCGCGGTGTTCCGCATTCTGCAAGCCTC
CGGAGCGCACGTCGGCAGTCGGCTCCCTCGTTGACCGAATCACCGACCTCTCTCCCCAGCAATTCACCAT
GACCGAGTACAAGCCCACGGTGCGCCTCGCCACCCGCGACGACGTCCCCAGGGCCGTACGCACCCTCGCC
GCCGCGTTCGCCGACTACCCCGCCACGCGCCACACCGTCGATCCGGACCGCCACATCGAGCGGGTCACCG
AGCTGCAAGAACTCTTCCTCACGCGCGTCGGGCTCGACATCGGCAAGGTGTGGGTCGCGGACGACGGCGC
CGCGGTGGCGGTCTGGACCACGCCGGAGAGCGTCGAAGCGGGGGCGGTGTTCGCCGAGATCGGCCCGCGC
ATGGCCGAGTTGAGCGGTTCCCGGCTGGCCGCGCAGCAACAGATGGAAGGCCTCCTGGCGCCGCACCGGC
CCAAGGAGCCCGCGTGGTTCCTGGCCACCGTCGGCGTCTCGCCCGACCACCAGGGCAAGGGTCTGGGCAG
CGCCGTCGTGCTCCCCGGAGTGGAGGCGGCCGAGCGCGCCGGGGTGCCCGCCTTCCTGGAGACCTCCGCG
CCCCGCAACCTCCCCTTCTACGAGCGGCTCGGCTTCACCGTCACCGCCGACGTCGAGGTGCCCGAAGGAC
CGCGCACCTGGTGCATGACCCGCAAGCCCGGTGCCGAAGGTAGAGGTTCTCTCCTCACTTGTGGTGATGT
TGAAGAAAACCCTGGTCCAATGTCTAGACTGGACAAGAGCAAAGTCATAAACGGAGCTCTGGAATTACTC
AATGGTGTCGGTATCGAAGGCCTGACGACAAGGAAACTCGCTCAAAAGCTGGGAGTTGAGCAGCCTACCC
TGTACTGGCACGTGAAGAACAAGCGGGCCCTGCTCGATGCCCTGCCAATCGAGATGCTGGACAGGCATCA
TACCCACTTCTGCCCCCTGGAAGGCGAGTCATGGCAAGACTTTCTGCGGAACAACGCCAAGTCATACCGC
TGTGCTCTCCTCTCACATCGCGACGGGGCTAAAGTGCATCTCGGCACCCGCCCAACAGAGAAACAGTACG
AAACCCTGGAAAATCAGCTCGCGTTCCTGTGTCAGCAAGGCTTCTCCCTGGAGAACGCACTGTACGCTCT
GTCCGCCGTGGGCCACTTTACACTGGGCTGCGTATTGGAGGAACAGGAGCATCAAGTAGCAAAAGAGGAA
AGAGAGACACCTACCACCGATTCTATGCCCCCACTTCTGAGACAAGCAATTGAGCTGTTCGACCGGCAGG
GAGCCGAACCTGCCTTCCTTTTCGGCCTGGAACTAATCATATGTGGCCTGGAGAAACAGCTAAAGTGCGA
AAGCGGCGGGCCGACCGACGCCCTTGACGATTTTGACTTAGACATGCTCCCAGCCGATGCCCTTGACGAC
TTTGACCTTGATATGCTGCCTGCTGACGCTCTTGACGATTTTGACCTTGACATGCTCCCCGGGTAACTAA
GTAAGGATCGATCCAAGATATCGTATTCTTAACTATGTTGCTCCTTTTACGCTATGTGGATACGCTGCTT
TAATGCCTTTGTATCATGCTATTGCTTCCCGTATGGCTTTCATTTTCTCCTCCTTGTATAAATCCTGGTT
GCTGTCTCTTTATGAGGAGTTGTGGCCCGTTGTCAGGCAACGTGGCGTGGTGTGCACTGTGTTTGCTGAC
GCAACCCCCACTGGTTGGGGCATTGCCACCACCTGTCAGCTCCTTTCCGGGACTTTCGCTTTCCCCCTCC
CTATTGCCACGGCGGAACTCATCGCCGCCTGCCTTGCCCGCTGCTGGACAGGGGCTCGGCTGTTGGGCAC
TGACAATTCCGTGGTGTTGTCGGGGAAGCTGACGTCCTTTCCATGGCTGCTCGCCTGTGTTGCCACCTGG
ATTCTGCGCGGGACGTCCTTCTGCTACGTCCCTTCGGCCCTCAATCCAGCGGACCTTCCTTCCCGCGGCC
TGCTGCCGGCTCTGCGGCCTCTTCCGCGTCTTCGCCTTCGCCCTCAGACGAGTCGGATCTCCCTTTGGGC
CGCCTCCCCGCCTGTTTCGCCTCGGCGTCCGGACTAGAGGTACCTTTAAGACCAATGACTTACAAGGCAG
CTGTAGATCTTAGCCACTTTTTAAAAGAAAAGGGGGGACTGGAAGGGCTAATTCACTCCCAACGAAGACA
AGATCTGCTTTTTGCTTGTACTGGGTCTCTCTGGTTAGACCAGATCTGAGCCTGGGAGCTCTCTGGCTAA
CTAGGGAACCCACTGCTTAAGCCTCAATAAAGCTTGCCTTGAGTGCTTCAAGTAGTGTGTGCCCGTCTGT
TGTGTGACTCTGGTAACTAGAGATCCCTCAGACCCTTTTAGTCAGTGTGGAAAATCTCTAGCAGTAGTAG
TTCATGTCATCTTATTATTCAGTATTTATAACTTGCAAAGAAATGAATATCAGAGAGTGAGAGGAACTTG
TTTATTGCAGCTTATAATGGTTACAAATAAAGCAATAGCATCACAAATTTCACAAATAAAGCATTTTTTT
CACTGCATTCTAGTTGTGGTTTGTCCAAACTCATCAATGTATCTTATCATGTCTGGCTCTAGCTATCCCG
CCCCTAACTCCGCCCATCCCGCCCCTAACTCCGCCCAGTTCCGCCCATTCTCCGCCCCATGGCTGACTAA
TTTTTTTTATTTATGCAGAGGCCGAGGCCGCCTCGGCCTCTGAGCTATTCCAGAAGTAGTGAGGAGGCTT
TTTTGGAGGCCTTTCAAATATGTATCCGCTCATGAGACAATAACCCTGATAAATGCTTCAATAATATTGA
AAAAGGAAGAGTATGAGTATTCAACATTTCCGTGTCGCCCTTATTCCCTTTTTTGCGGCATTTTGCCTTC
CTGTTTTTGCTCACCCAGAAACGCTGGTGAAAGTAAAAGATGCTGAAGATCAGTTGGGTGCACGAGTGGG
TTACATCGAACTGGATCTCAACAGCGGTAAGATCCTTGAGAGTTTTCGCCCCGAAGAACGTTTTCCAATG
ATGAGCACTTTTAAAGTTCTGCTATGTGGCGCGGTATTATCCCGTATTGACGCCGGGCAAGAGCAACTCG
GTCGCCGCATACACTATTCTCAGAATGACTTGGTTGAGTACTCACCAGTCACAGAAAAGCATCTTACGGA
TGGCATGACAGTAAGAGAATTATGCAGTGCTGCCATAACCATGAGTGATAACACTGCGGCCAACTTACTT
CTGACAACGATCGGAGGACCGAAGGAGCTAACCGCTTTTTTGCACAACATGGGGGATCATGTAACTCGCC
TTGATCGTTGGGAACCGGAGCTGAATGAAGCCATACCAAACGACGAGCGTGACACCACGATGCCTGTAGC
AATGGCAACAACGTTGCGCAAACTATTAACTGGCGAACTACTTACTCTAGCTTCCCGGCAACAATTAATA
GACTGGATGGAGGCGGATAAAGTTGCAGGACCACTTCTGCGCTCGGCCCTTCCGGCTGGCTGGTTTATTG
CTGATAAATCTGGAGCCGGTGAGCGTGGGTCTCGCGGTATCATTGCAGCACTGGGGCCAGATGGTAAGCC
CTCCCGTATCGTAGTTATCTACACGACGGGGAGTCAGGCAACTATGGATGAACGAAATAGACAGATCGCT
GAGATAGGTGCCTCACTGATTAAGCATTGGTAACTGTCAGACCAAGTTTACTCATATATACTTTAGATTG
ATTTAAAACTTCATTTTTAATTTAAAAGGATCTAGGTGAAGATCCTTTTTGATAATCTCATGACCAAAAT
CCCTTAACGTGAGTTTTCGTTCCACTGAGCGTCAGACCCCGTAGAAAAGATCAAAGGATCTTCTTGAGAT
CCTTTTTTTCTGCGCGTAATCTGCTGCTTGCAAACAAAAAAACCACCGCTACCAGCGGTGGTTTGTTTGC
CGGATCAAGAGCTACCAACTCTTTTTCCGAAGGTAACTGGCTTCAGCAGAGCGCAGATACCAAATACTGT
TCTTCTAGTGTAGCCGTAGTTAGGCCACCACTTCAAGAACTCTGTAGCACCGCCTACATACCTCGCTCTG
CTAATCCTGTTACCAGTGGCTGCTGCCAGTGGCGATAAGTCGTGTCTTACCGGGTTGGACTCAAGACGAT
AGTTACCGGATAAGGCGCAGCGGTCGGGCTGAACGGGGGGTTCGTGCACACAGCCCAGCTTGGAGCGAAC
GACCTACACCGAACTGAGATACCTACAGCGTGAGCTATGAGAAAGCGCCACGCTTCCCGAAGGGAGAAAG
GCGGACAGGTATCCGGTAAGCGGCAGGGTCGGAACAGGAGAGCGCACGAGGGAGCTTCCAGGGGGAAACG
CCTGGTATCTTTATAGTCCTGTCGGGTTTCGCCACCTCTGACTTGAGCGTCGATTTTTGTGATGCTCGTC
AGGGGGGCGGAGCCTATGGAAAAACGCCAGCAACGCGGCCTTTTTACGGTTCCTGGCCTTTTGCTGGCCT
TTTGCTCACATGTTCTTTCCTGCGTTATCCCCTGATTCTGTGGATAACCGTATTACCGCCTTTGAGTGAG
CTGATACCGCTCGCCGCAGCCGAACGACCGAGCGCAGCGAGTCAGTGAGCGAGGAAGCGGAAGAGCGCCC
AATACGCAAACCGCCTCTCCCCGCGCGTTGGCCGATTCATTAATGCAGCTGGCACGACAGGTTTCCCGAC
TGGAAAGCGGGCAGTGAGCGCAACGCAATTAATGTGAGTTAGCTCACTCATTAGGCACCCCAGGCTTTAC
ACTTTATGCTTCCGGCTCGTATGTTGTGTGGAATTGTGAGCGGATAACAATTTCACACAGGAAACAGCTA
TGACCATGATTACGCCAAGCGCGCAATTAACCCTCACTAAAGGGAACAAAAGCTGGAGCTGCAAGCTTAA
TGTAGTCTTATGCAATACTCTTGTAGTCTTGCAACATGGTAACGATGAGTTAGCAACATGCCTTACAAGG
AGAGAAAAAGCACCGTGCATGCCGATTGGTGGAAGTAAGGTGGTACGATCGTGCCTTATTAGGAAGGCAA
CAGACGGGTCTGACATGGATTGGACGAACCACTGAATTGCCGCATTGCAGAGATATTGTATTTAAGTGCC
TAGCTCGATACATAAACGGGTCTCTCTGGTTAGACCAGATCTGAGCCTGGGAGCTCTCTGGCTAACTAGG
GAACCCACTGCTTAAGCCTCAATAAAGCTTGCCTTGAGTGCTTCAAGTAGTGTGTGCCCGTCTGTTGTGT
GACTCTGGTAACTAGAGATCCCTCAGACCCTTTTAGTCAGTGTGGAAAATCTCTAGCAGTGGCGCCCGAA
CAGGGACTTGAAAGCGAAAGGGAAACCAGAGGAGCTCTCTCGACGCAGGACTCGGCTTGCTGAAGCGCGC
ACGGCAAGAGGCGAGGGGCGGCGACTGGTGAGTACGCCAAAAATTTTGACTAGCGGAGGCTAGAAGGAGA
GAGATGGGTGCGAGAGCGTCAGTATTAAGCGGGGGAGAATTAGATCGCGATGGGAAAAAATTCGGTTAAG
GCCAGGGGGAAAGAAAAAATATAAATTAAAACATATAGTATGGGCAAGCAGGGAGCTAGAACGATTCGCA
GTTAATCCTGGCCTGTTAGAAACATCAGAAGGCTGTAGACAAATACTGGGACAGCTACAACCATCCCTTC
AGACAGGATCAGAAGAACTTAGATCATTATATAATACAGTAGCAACCCTCTATTGTGTGCATCAAAGGAT
AGAGATAAAAGACACCAAGGAAGCTTTAGACAAGATAGAGGAAGAGCAAAACAAAAGTAAGACCACCGCA
CAGCAAGCGGCCGCTGATCTTCAGACCTGGAGGAGGAGATATGAGGGACAATTGGAGAAGTGAATTATAT
AAATATAAAGTAGTAAAAATTGAACCATTAGGAGTAGCACCCACCAAGGCAAAGAGAAGAGTGGTGCAGA
GAGAAAAAAGAGCAGTGGGAATAGGAGCTTTGTTCCTTGGGTTCTTGGGAGCAGCAGGAAGCACTATGGG
CGCAGCGTCAATGACGCTGACGGTACAGGCCAGACAATTATTGTCTGGTATAGTGCAGCAGCAGAACAAT
TTGCTGAGGGCTATTGAGGCGCAACAGCATCTGTTGCAACTCACAGTCTGGGGCATCAAGCAGCTCCAGG
CAAGAATCCTGGCTGTGGAAAGATACCTAAAGGATCAACAGCTCCTGGGGATTTGGGGTTGCTCTGGAAA
ACTCATTTGCACCACTGCTGTGCCTTGGAATGCTAGTTGGAGTAATAAATCTCTGGAACAGATTTGGAAT
CACACGACCTGGATGGAGTGGGACAGAGAAATTAACAATTACACAAGCTTAATACACTCCTTAATTGAAG
AATCGCAAAACCAGCAAGAAAAGAATGAACAAGAATTATTGGAATTAGATAAATGGGCAAGTTTGTGGAA
TTGGTTTAACATAACAAATTGGCTGTGGTATATAAAATTATTCATAATGATAGTAGGAGGCTTGGTAGGT
TTAAGAATAGTTTTTGCTGTACTTTCTATAGTGAATAGAGTTAGGCAGGGATATTCACCATTATCGTTTC
AGACCCACCTCCCAACCCCGAGGGGACAATTCTCGACCTCGAGACAAATGGCAGTATTCATCCACAATTT
TAAAAGAAAAGGGGGGATTGGGGGGTACAGTGCAGGGGAAAGAATAGTAGACATAATAGCAACAGACATA
CAAACTAAAGAATTACAAAAACAAATTACAAAAATTCAAAATTTTCGGGTTTATTACAGGGACAGCAGAG
ATCCACTTTGGCCGCGAATCGATATGTCGAGTTTACTCCCTATCAGTGATAGAGAACGTATGTCGAGTTT
ACTCCCTATCAGTGATAGAGAACGATG
